>Addgene plasmid #17722 | pRS306Sup35R1+8H1Q | depositor full sequence | sequence record 8713 | Author sequence
GACGAAAGGGCCTCGTGATACGCCTATTTTTATAGGTTAATGTCATGATAATAATGGTTTCTTAGACGTC
AGGTGGCACTTTTCGGGGAAATGTGCGCGGAACCCCTATTTGTTTATTTTTCTAAATACATTCAAATATG
TATCCGCTCATGAGACAATAACCCTGATAAATGCTTCAATAATATTGAAAAAGGAAGAGTATGAGTATTC
AACATTTCCGTGTCGCCCTTATTCCCTTTTTTGCGGCATTTTGCCTTCCTGTTTTTGCTCACCCAGAAAC
GCTGGTGAAAGTAAAAGATGCTGAAGATCAGTTGGGTGCACGAGTGGGTTACATCGAACTGGATCTCAAC
AGCGGTAAGATCCTTGAGAGTTTTCGCCCCGAAGAACGTTTTCCAATGATGAGCACTTTTAAAGTTCTGC
TATGTGGCGCGGTATTATCCCGTATTGACGCCGGGCAAGAGCAACTCGGTCGCCGCATACACTATTCTCA
GAATGACTTGGTTGAGTACTCACCAGTCACAGAAAAGCATCTTACGGATGGCATGACAGTAAGAGAATTA
TGCAGTGCTGCCATAACCATGAGTGATAACACTGCGGCCAACTTACTTCTGACAACGATCGGAGGACCGA
AGGAGCTAACCGCTTTTTTGCACAACATGGGGGATCATGTAACTCGCCTTGATCGTTGGGAACCGGAGCT
GAATGAAGCCATACCAAACGACGAGCGTGACACCACGATGCCTGTAGCAATGGCAACAACGTTGCGCAAA
CTATTAACTGGCGAACTACTTACTCTAGCTTCCCGGCAACAATTAATAGACTGGATGGAGGCGGATAAAG
TTGCAGGACCACTTCTGCGCTCGGCCCTTCCGGCTGGCTGGTTTATTGCTGATAAATCTGGAGCCGGTGA
GCGTGGGTCTCGCGGTATCATTGCAGCACTGGGGCCAGATGGTAAGCCCTCCCGTATCGTAGTTATCTAC
ACGACGGGGAGTCAGGCAACTATGGATGAACGAAATAGACAGATCGCTGAGATAGGTGCCTCACTGATTA
AGCATTGGTAACTGTCAGACCAAGTTTACTCATATATACTTTAGATTGATTTAAAACTTCATTTTTAATT
TAAAAGGATCTAGGTGAAGATCCTTTTTGATAATCTCATGACCAAAATCCCTTAACGTGAGTTTTCGTTC
CACTGAGCGTCAGACCCCGTAGAAAAGATCAAAGGATCTTCTTGAGATCCTTTTTTTCTGCGCGTAATCT
GCTGCTTGCAAACAAAAAAACCACCGCTACCAGCGGTGGTTTGTTTGCCGGATCAAGAGCTACCAACTCT
TTTTCCGAAGGTAACTGGCTTCAGCAGAGCGCAGATACCAAATACTGTCCTTCTAGTGTAGCCGTAGTTA
GGCCACCACTTCAAGAACTCTGTAGCACCGCCTACATACCTCGCTCTGCTAATCCTGTTACCAGTGGCTG
CTGCCAGTGGCGATAAGTCGTGTCTTACCGGGTTGGACTCAAGACGATAGTTACCGGATAAGGCGCAGCG
GTCGGGCTGAACGGGGGGTTCGTGCACACAGCCCAGCTTGGAGCGAACGACCTACACCGAACTGAGATAC
CTACAGCGTGAGCTATGAGAAAGCGCCACGCTTCCCGAAGGGAGAAAGGCGGACAGGTATCCGGTAAGCG
GCAGGGTCGGAACAGGAGAGCGCACGAGGGAGCTTCCAGGGGGAAACGCCTGGTATCTTTATAGTCCTGT
CGGGTTTCGCCACCTCTGACTTGAGCGTCGATTTTTGTGATGCTCGTCAGGGGGGCGGAGCCTATGGAAA
AACGCCAGCAACGCGGCCTTTTTACGGTTCCTGGCCTTTTGCTGGCCTTTTGCTCACATGTTCTTTCCTG
CGTTATCCCCTGATTCTGTGGATAACCGTATTACCGCCTTTGAGTGAGCTGATACCGCTCGCCGCAGCCG
AACGACCGAGCGCAGCGAGTCAGTGAGCGAGGAAGCGGAAGAGCGCCCAATACGCAAACCGCCTCTCCCC
GCGCGTTGGCCGATTCATTAATGCAGCTGGCACGACAGGTTTCCCGACTGGAAAGCGGGCAGTGAGCGCA
ACGCAATTAATGTGAGTTACCTCACTCATTAGGCACCCCAGGCTTTACACTTTATGCTTCCGGCTCGTAT
GTTGTGTGGAATTGTGAGCGGATAACAATTTCACACAGGAAACAGCTATGACCATGATTACGCCAAGCTC
GGAATTAACCCTCACTAAAGGGAACAAAAGCTGGGTACCGGGCCCCCCCTCGAGGTCGACGGTATCGATA
AGCTTGATATCGAATTCCTCGAGAAGATATCCATCATATTACCATTGTAATACTGCCAGGAATAATAGGA
CCAACCAACAGGCAAACAGTTTAAACGACTTATTAACCGCGTTAATAGGTGTTCCACCATATGAAGGCAC
TGAACCAGAAATTGAAGCAAATACCGAACAGGAGGGCGAAAAGGGAGAAGAAAAGGATAAGAAGGATAAG
TCTGAAGCACCCAAAGAGGAAGCTGGCGAAACCAACAAAGAAAAACCTTTGAATCAGCTGGAGGAATCGT
CGAGACCACCATTAGCCAAAAAATCTTCATCGTTCGCTCACCTACAAGCGCCTTCCCCAATACCTGACCC
GTTACAAGTATCCAAGCCTGAAACGAGAATGGACTTACCATTTTCACCAGAAGTGAATGTCTATGATACC
GAGGACACTTACGTAGTTGTTCTTGCGTTACCAGGTGCTAACTCTAGGGCTTTCCACATTGATTACCATC
CATCTTCTCATGAGATGCTCATCAAGGGTAAGATCGAAGACAGAGTGGGCATTGATGAAAAATTCTTGAA
GATCACGGAACTAAAATATGGTGCGTTTGAGAGAACCGTTAAATTCCCCGTGCTGCCACGCATTAAGGAC
GAAGAAATTAAAGCTACTTACAACAACGGTCTACTACAAATTAAGGTGCCTAAAATTGTCAATGACACTG
AAAAGCCGAAGCCAAAAAAGAGGATCGCCATTGAGGAAATACCCGACGAAGAATTGGAGTTTGAAGAAAA
TCCCAACCCTACGGTAGAAAATTGAATATCGTATCTGTTTATACACACATACATACATTTATATTTATAA
TAAGCGTTAAAATTTCGGCAGAATATCTGTCAACCACACAAAAATCATACAACGAATGGTATATGCTTCA
TTTCTTTGTTTCGCATTAGCTGCGCTATTTGACTCAAATTATTATTTTTTACTAAGACGACGCGTCACAG
TGTTCGAGTCTGTGTCATTTCTTTTGTAATTCTCTTAAACCACTTCATAAAGTTGTGAAGTTCATAGCAA
AATTCTTCCGCAAAAAGATGAATCTTAGTTCTCAGCCCACCAAAAGAGGTACATGCTAAGATCATACAGA
AGTTATTGTCACTTCTTACCTTGCTCTTAAATGTACATTACAACCGGGTATTATATCTTACATCATCGTA
TAATATGATCTTTCTTTATGGAGAAAATTTTTTTTTCACTCGACCAAAGCTCCCATTGCTTCTGAAGAGT
GTAGTGTATATTGGTACATCTTCTCTTGAAAGACTCCATTGTACTGTAACAAAAAGCGGTTTCTTCATCG
ACTTGCTCGGAATAACATCTATATCTGCCCACTAGCAACAGGATCCATGTCGGATTCAAACCAAGGCAAC
AATCAGCAAAACTACCAGCAATACAGCCAGAACGGTAACCAACAACAAGGTAACAACAGATACCAAGGTT
ATCAAGCTTACAATGCTCAAGCCCAACCTGCAGGTGGGTACTACCAAAATTACCAAGGTTATTCCGGATA
TCCACAAGGTGGAGGTACTTGGGGTCAACCCCATGGAGGAGGTTGGGGTCAACCCCAAGGAGGAGGTTGG
GGTCAACCCCAAGGAGGAGGTTGGGGTCAACCCCAAGGAGGAGGTTGGGGTCAACCCCAAGGAGGAGGTT
GGGGTCAACCCCAAGGAGGAGGTTGGGGTCAACCCCAAGGAGGTGGTTGGGGTCAACCACAAGGCGGCCG
TGGAAATTACAAAAACTTCAACTACAATAACAATTTGCAAGGATATCAAGCTGGTTTCCAACCACAGTCT
CAAGGTATGTCTTTGAACGACTTTCAAAAGCAACAAAAGCAGGCCGCTCCCAAACCAAAGAAGACTTTGA
AGCTTGTCTCCAGTTCCGGTATCAAGTTGGCCAATGCTACCAAGAAGGTTGGCACAAAACCTGCCGAATC
TGATAAGAAAGAGGAAGAGAAGTCTGCTGAAACCAAAGAACCAACTAAAGAGCCAACAAAGGTCGAAGAA
CCAGTTAAAAAGGAGGAGAAACCAGTCCAGACTGAAGAAAAGACGGAGGAAAAATCGGAACTTCCAAAGG
TAGAAGACCTTAAAATCTCTGAATCAACACATAATACCAACAATGCCAATGTTACCAGTGCTGATGCCTT
GATCAAGGAACAGGAAGAAGAAGTGGATGACGAAGTTGTTAACGATCCGCGGATGTTTGGTGGTAAAGAT
CACGTTTCTTTAATTTTCATGGGTCATGTTGATGCCGGTAAATCTACTATGGGTGGTAATCTACTATACT
TGACTGGCTCTGTGGATAAGAGAACTATTGAGAAATATGAAAGAGAAGCCAAGGATGCAGGCAGACAAGG
TTGGTACTTGTCATGGGTCATGGATACCAACAAAGAAGAAAGAAATGATGGTAAGACTATCGAAGTTGGT
AAGGCCTACTTTGAAACTGAAAAAAGGCGTTATACCATATTGGATGCTCCTGGTCATAAAATGTACGTTT
CCGAGATGATCGGTGGTGCTTCTCAAGCTGATGTTGGTGTTTTGGTCATTTCCGCCAGAAAGGGTGAGTA
CGAAACCGGTTTTGAGAGAGGTGGTCAAACTCGTGAACACGCCCTATTGGCCAAGACCCAAGGTGTTAAT
AAGATGGTTGTCGTCGTAAATAAGATGGATGACCCAACCGTTAACTGGTCTAAGGAACGTTACGACCAAT
GTGTGAGTAATGTCAGCAATTTCTTGAGAGCAATTGGTTACAACATTAAGACAGACGTTGTATTTATGCC
AGTATCCGGCTACAGTGGTGCAAATTTGAAAGATCACGTAGATCCAAAAGAATGCCCATGGTACACCGGC
CCAACTCTGTTAGAATATCTGGATACAATGAACCACGTCGACCGTCACATCAATGCTCCATTCATGTTGC
CTATTGCCGCTAAGATGAAGGATCTAGGTACCATCGTTGAAGGTAAAATTGAATCCGGTCATATCAAAAA
GGGTCAATCCACCCTACTGATGCCTAACAAAACCGCTGTGGAAATTCAAAATATTTACAACGAAACTGAA
AATGAAGTTGATATGGCTATGTGTGGTGAGCAAGTTAAACTAAGAATCAAAGGTGTTGAAGAAGAAGACA
TTTCACCAGGTTTTGTACTAACATCGCCAAAGAACCCTATCAAGAGTGTTACCAAGTTTGTAGCTCAAAT
TGCTATTGTAGAATTAAAATCTATCATAGCAGCCGGTTTTTCATGTGTTATGCATGTTCATACAGCAATT
GAAGAGGTACATATTGTTAAGTTATTGCACAAATTAGAAAAGGGTACCAACCGTAAGTCAAAGAAACCAC
CTGCTTTTGCTAAGAAGGGTATGAAGGTCATCGCTGTTTTAGAAACTGAAGCTCCAGTTTGTGTGGAAAC
TTACCAAGATTACCCTCAATTAGGTAGATTCACTTTGAGAGATCAAGGTACCACAATAGCAATTGGTAAA
ATTGTTAAAATTGCCGAGTAAGAGCTCCAATTCGCCCTATAGTGAGTCGTATTACAATTCACTGGCCGTC
GTTTTACAACGTCGTGACTGGGAAAACCCTGGCGTTACCCAACTTAATCGCCTTGCAGCACATCCCCCTT
TCGCCAGCTGGCGTAATAGCGAAGAGGCCCGCACCGATCGCCCTTCCCAACAGTTGCGCAGCCTGAATGG
CGAATGGCGCG
[124 nt withheld, positions 6032-6155]
C
[91 nt withheld, positions 6157-6247]
A
[49 nt withheld, positions 6249-6297]
CCTTTGACGTTGGAGTCCACGTTCTTT
[37 nt withheld, positions 6325-6361]
ACCCTATCTCGGTCTATTCTTTTGATTTATAAGGGATTTTGCCGATTTCGGCCTATTGGTTAAAAAATGA
GCTGATTTAACAAAAATTTAACGCGAATTTTAACAAAATATTAACGTTTACAATTTCCTGATGCGGTATT
TTCTCCTTACGCATCTGTGCGGTATTTCACACCGCATAGGGTAATAACTGATATAATTAAATTGAAGCTC
TAATTTGTGAGTTTAGTATACATGCATTTACTTATAATACAGTTTTTTAGTTTTGCTGGCCGCATCTTCT
CAAATATGCTTCCCAGCCTGCTTTTCTGTAACGTTCACCCTCTACCTTAGCATCCCTTCCCTTTGCAAAT
AGTCCTCTTCCAACAATAATAATGTCAGATCCTGTAGAGACCACATCATCCACGGTTCTATACTGTTGAC
CCAATGCGTCTCCCTTGTCATCTAAACCCACACCGGGTGTCATAATCAACCAATCGTAACCTTCATCTCT
TCCACCCATGTCTCTTTGAGCAATAAAGCCGATAACAAAATCTTTGTCGCTCTTCGCAATGTCAACAGTA
CCCTTAGTATATTCTCCAGTAGATAGGGAGCCCTTGCATGACAATTCTGCTAACATCAAAAGGCCTCTAG
GTTCCTTTGTTACTTCTTCTGCCGCCTGCTTCAAACCGCTAACAATACCTGGGCCCACCACACCGTGTGC
ATTCGTAATGTCTGCCCATTCTGCTATTCTGTATACACCCGCAGAGTACTGCAATTTGACTGTATTACCA
ATGTCAGCAAATTTTCTGTCTTCGAAGAGTAAAAAATTGTACTTGGCGGATAATGCCTTTAGCGGCTTAA
CTGTGCCCTCCATGGAAAAATCAGTCAAGATATCCACATGTGTTTTTAGTAAACAAATTTTGGGACCTAA
TGCTTCAACTAACTCCAGTAATTCCTTGGTGGTACGAACATCCAATGAAGCACACAAGTTTGTTTGCTTT
TCGTGCATGATATTAAATAGCTTGGCAGCAACAGGACTAGGATGAGTAGCAGCACGTTCCTTATATGTAG
CTTTCGACATGATTTATCTTCGTTTCCTGCAGGTTTTTGTTCTGTGCAGTTGGGTTAAGAATACTGGGCA
ATTTCATGTTTCTTCAACACTACATATGCGTATATATACCAATCTAAGTCTGTGCTCCTTCCTTCGTTCT
TCCTTCTGTTCGGAGATTACCGAATCAAAAAAATTTCAAAGAAACCGAAATCAAAAAAAAGAATAAAAAA
AAAATGATGAATTGAATTGAAAAGCTGTGGTATGGTGCACTCTCAGTACAATCTGCTCTGATGCCGCATA
GTTAAGCCAGCCCCGACACCCGCCAACACCCGCTGACGCGCCCTGACGGGCTTGTCTGCTCCCGGCATCC
GCTTACAGACAAGCTGTGACCGTCTCCGGGAGCTGCATGTGTCAGAGGTTTTCACCGTCATCACCGAAAC
GCGCGA
Features (pLannotate 1.2.2; 18 found; start..end, strand, type, name):
     96..200     +  promoter       AmpR promoter: bla
    201..1061    +  CDS            AmpR: β-lactamase; bla; confers resistance to ampicillin, carbenicillin, and related antibiotics
   1232..1820    +  rep_origin     ori: high-copy-number ColE1/pMB1/pBR322/pUC origin of replication
   2003..2095    +  CDS            lacI (fragment): lac repressor; lacI; The lac repressor binds to the lac operator to inhibit transcription in E. coli. This inhibition can be relieved by adding lactose or isopropyl-β-D-thiogalactopyranoside (IPTG).
   2108..2129    +  protein_bind   CAP binding site: CAP binding activates transcription in the presence of cAMP. E. coli catabolite activator protein
   2144..2174    +  promoter       lac promoter: promoter for the E. coli lac operon
   2182..2198    +  protein_bind   lac operator: The lac repressor binds to the lac operator to inhibit transcription in E. coli. This inhibition can be relieved by adding lactose or isopropyl-β-D-thiogalactopyranoside (IPTG). lac repressor encoded by lacI
   2243..2261    +  promoter       T3 promoter: promoter for bacteriophage T3 RNA polymerase
   2320..3102    +  CDS            HSP42 (fragment): HSP42_YEAST - Experimental evidence at protein level: Swiss-Prot protein existence level 1. From Saccharomyces cerevisiae (strain ATCC 204508 / S288c) (Baker's yeast).
   3687..5828    +  CDS            SUP35: ERF3_YEAST - Also known as GST1, PNM2, SAL3, SUF12, SUP2. Experimental evidence at protein level: Swiss-Prot protein existence level 1. Involved in translation termination. Stimulates the activity of ERF1. Binds guanine nucleotides. Recruited by polyadenylate-binding protein PAB1 to poly(A)-tails of mRNAs. Interaction with PAB1 is also required for regulation of normal mRNA decay through translation termination-coupled poly(A) shortening. From Saccharomyces cerevisiae (strain ATCC 204508 / S288c) (Baker's yeast).
   5846..5864    -  promoter       T7 promoter: promoter for bacteriophage T7 RNA polymerase
   5867..6024    +  CDS            lacZα (fragment): LacZα fragment of β-galactosidase; lacZ fragment
   6032..6487    +  rep_origin     f1 ori (sequence partly withheld): f1 bacteriophage origin of replication; arrow indicates direction of (+) strand synthesis
   6488..6539    -  misc_feature   bom (fragment): basis of mobility region from pBR322
   6618..7421    -  CDS            URA3: orotidine-5'-phosphate decarboxylase, required for uracil biosynthesis; S. cerevisiae URA3; yeast auxotrophic marker, counterselectable with 5-fluoroorotic acid (5-FOA)
   7422..7637    -  promoter       URA3 promoter: S. cerevisiae URA3
   7652..7701    -  misc_feature   bom (fragment): basis of mobility region from pBR322
   7803..1       -  CDS            rop (fragment) (across the origin): Rop protein, which maintains plasmids at low copy number; rop
