[The description below was written by a language model from this plasmid's Addgene catalogue record and pLannotate feature annotations shown in this document.]
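Description:
pRS306Sup35R1+8H1Q is a yeast integrating plasmid built on the pRS306 backbone and carrying a modified allele of the Saccharomyces cerevisiae SUP35 gene, which encodes the translation termination factor eRF3, the protein determinant of a well-studied yeast prion. The annotated features show no yeast replication origin or centromere, consistent with pRS306-type vectors, which persist in yeast only after recombination into the genome. Selection in yeast relies on URA3 with its own promoter. This marker can be counterselected with 5-FOA, so it suits pop-in/pop-out allele replacement, although the record does not state the strategy used. In E. coli the plasmid is maintained at high copy through a ColE1/pUC-type origin with ampicillin resistance. It also retains an f1 origin, lacZα and lac regulatory remnants, and T3 and T7 promoters flanking the cloning region.

The roughly 3.5 kb insert was cloned between ClaI and SacI. It comprises the complete SUP35 coding sequence preceded by several hundred bases of upstream sequence and a fragment annotated as HSP42. No heterologous yeast promoter is annotated, so expression presumably depends on the native SUP35 upstream region, though the record does not say so explicitly. The associated publication concerns chimeric yeast prions containing PrP repeats, studied for their role in conformational conversion and amyloid assembly. The name "R1+8H1Q" therefore presumably denotes an altered repeat region with a histidine-to-glutamine change. However, neither the catalogue fields nor the feature table defines the exact modification. The 7,837 nt depositor sequence agrees with the stated backbone and insert sizes.
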