Addgene plasmid #17722: pRS306Sup35R1+8H1Q
Depositing lab: Susan Lindquist. Depositing organization: Whitehead Institute for Biomedical Research. Publication: Probing the role of PrP repeats in conformational conversion and amyloid assembly of chimeric yeast prions. Dong J, Bloom JD, Goncharov V, Chattopadhyay M, Millhauser GL, Lynn DG, Scheibel T, Lindquist S. J Biol Chem. 2007 Nov 23. 282(47):34204-12. 10.1074/jbc.M704952200 PubMed 17893150.
Backbone
  Vector backbone: pRS306
  Backbone size w/o insert (bp): 4300
  Vector type: Yeast Expression
Growth in bacteria
  Bacterial resistance: Ampicillin, 100 μg/mL
  Growth temperature: 37°C
  Growth strain: DH5alpha
  Copy number: High Copy
Gene/Insert
  Gene/Insert name: Sup35R1+8H1Q (alt name: sup35)
  Species: S. cerevisiae (budding yeast)
  Insert size (bp): 3500
  Entrez Gene: SUP35 (a.k.a. YDR172W, GST1, PNM2, SAL3, SUF12, SUP2, SUP36)
  Cloning method: Restriction Enzyme; 5′ cloning site ClaI (unknown if destroyed); 3′ cloning site SacI (unknown if destroyed)
  Sequencing primers: 5′ n/a
Terms and licenses: Academic/Nonprofit Terms; Industry Terms: Not Available to Industry
How to cite: pRS306Sup35R1+8H1Q was a gift from Susan Lindquist (Addgene plasmid # 17722 ; http://n2t.net/addgene:17722 ; RRID:Addgene_17722)
