>Addgene plasmid #17722 | pRS306Sup35R1+8H1Q | addgene partial sequence | sequence record 23650 | 17722 with Sup35-F (AAAGCTCCCATTGCTTCTGA)
GTTTGGTNTCTTCTCTTGAAGACTCCATTGTACTGTAACAAAAAGCGGTTTCTTCATCGACTTGCTCGGA
ATAACATCTATATCTGCCCACTAGCAACAGGATCCATGTCGGATTCAAACCAAGGCAACAATCAGCAAAA
CTACCAGCAATACAGCCAGAACGGTAACCAACAACAAGGTAACAACAGATACCAAGGTTATCAAGCTTAC
AATGCTCAAGCCCAACCTGCAGGTGGGTACTACCAAAATTACCAAGGTTATTCCGGATATCCACAAGGTG
GAGGTACTTGGGGTCAACCCCATGGAGGAGGTTGGGGTCAACCCCAAGGAGGAGGTTGGGGTCAACCCCA
AGGAGGAGGTTGGGGTCAACCCCAAGGAGGAGGTTGGGGTCAACCCCAAGGAGGAGGTTGGGGTCAACCC
CAAGGAGGAGGTTGGGGTCAACCCCAAGGAGGTGGTTGGGGTCAACCACAAGGCGGCCGTGGAAATTACA
AAAACTTCAACTACAATAACAATTTGCAAGGATATCAAGCTGGTTTCCAACCACAGTCTCAAGGTATGTC
TTTGAACGACTTTCAAAAGCAACAAAAGCAGGCCGCTCCCAAACCAAAGAAGACTTTGAAGCTTGTCTCC
AGTTCCGGTATCAAGTTGGCCAATGCTACCAAGAAGGTTGGCACAAAACCTGCCGAATCTGATAAGAAAG
AGGAAGAGAAGTCTGCTGAACCCAAGAACCAACTAAGAGCCACAGGGTTTGAAAAACCGTTAAAAGGAGG
AAAACCCTCCCGACTGA
